>Addgene plasmid #60995 | pMTB-Multibow-hY | depositor full sequence | sequence record 98504 | Full Sequence
GGTTTATTGCTGATAAATCTGGAGCCGGTGAGCGTGGGTCTCGCGGTATCATTGCAGCACTGGGGCCAGA
TGGTAAGCCCTCCCGTATCGTAGTTATCTACACGACGGGGAGTCAGGCAACTATGGATGAACGAAATAGA
CAGATCGCTGAGATAGGTGCCTCACTGATTAAGCATTGGTAACTGTCAGACCAAGTTTACTCATATATAC
TTTAGATTGATTTAAAACTTCATTTTTAATTTAAAAGGATCTAGGTGAAGATCCTTTTTGATAATCTCAT
GACCAAAATCCCTTAACGTGAGTTTTCGTTCCACTGAGCGTCAGACCCCGTAGAAAAGATCAAAGGATCT
TCTTGAGATCCTTTTTTTCTGCGCGTAATCTGCTGCTTGCAAACAAAAAAACCACCGCTACCAGCGGTGG
TTTGTTTGCCGGATCAAGAGCTACCAACTCTTTTTCCGAAGGTAACTGGCTTCAGCAGAGCGCAGATACC
AAATACTGTCCTTCTAGTGTAGCCGTAGTTAGGCCACCACTTCAAGAACTCTGTAGCACCGCCTACATAC
CTCGCTCTGCTAATCCTGTTACCAGTGGCTGCTGCCAGTGGCGATAAGTCGTGTCTTACCGGGTTGGACT
CAAGACGATAGTTACCGGATAAGGCGCAGCGGTCGGGCTGAACGGGGGGTTCGTGCACACAGCCCAGCTT
GGAGCGAACGACCTACACCGAACTGAGATACCTACAGCGTGAGCTATGAGAAAGCGCCACGCTTCCCGAA
GGGAGAAAGGCGGACAGGTATCCGGTAAGCGGCAGGGTCGGAACAGGAGAGCGCACGAGGGAGCTTCCAG
GGGGAAACGCCTGGTATCTTTATAGTCCTGTCGGGTTTCGCCACCTCTGACTTGAGCGTCGATTTTTGTG
ATGCTCGTCAGGGGGGCGGAGCCTATGGAAAAACGCCAGCAACGCGGCCTTTTTACGGTTCCTGGCCTTT
TGCTGGCCTTTTGCTCACATGTTCTTTCCTGCGTTATCCCCTGATTCTGTGGATAACCGTATTACCGCCT
TTGAGTGAGCTGATACCGCTCGCCGCAGCCGAACGACCGAGCGCAGCGAGTCAGTGAGCGAGGAAGCGGA
AGAGCGCCCAATACGCAAACCGCCTCTCCCCGCGCGTTGGCCGATTCATTAATGCAGCTGGCACGACAGG
TTTCCCGACTGGAAAGCGGGCAGTGAGCGCAACGCAATTAATGTGAGTTAGCTCACTCATTAGGCACCCC
AGGCTTTACACTTTATGCTTCCGGCTCGTATGTTGTGTGGAATTGTGAGCGGATAACAATTTCACACAGG
AAACAGCTATGACCATGATTACGCCAAGCGCGCAATTAACCCTCACTAAAGGGAACAAAAGCTGGAGCTC
CACCGCGGTGGCGGCCTAGTGGATCTGCTGGGCTTGCTGAAGGTAGGGGGTCAAGAACCAGAGGTGTAAA
GTACTTGAGTAATTTTACTTGATTACTGTACTTAAGTATTATTTTTGGGGATTTTTACTTTACTTGAGTA
CAATTAAAAATCAATACTTTTACTTTTACTTAATTACATTTTTTTAGAAAAAAAAGTACTTTTTACTCCT
TACAATTTTATTTACAGTCAAAAAGTACTTATTTTTTGGAGATCACTTGGGCCCGGCTCGAGGGCCTAGT
CATTACCTATACTCAACGTTTACTCTGAGAAACTTCCATATTTTAGAGGTAAAATGCTCAGAATTGTAAA
AAGTCTTGTCAAAATACTTGGAATTTGCCAAAAACAAAATAAAAGTCACATCACCTCATTGTCCTTGGTA
TCAGCAAGCACTTTTAACACAATCAGCTGTTTTTGTTTATAACTCCCACTGAAGGCCATGTGCATTACTC
CCAAGTTACACAGTAAAAAGTCACATGTAGTTTATCATGATCACTGCTGCTCAAGCACAGCTTTATCTGT
TATTCAGTGTGGCAATATCTGAAATGTGTGCAAAATATTATTTATTGTAGCTGATCACCAACACTTTCAG
TGTTTTTTTTTTCTACTTTTAATGAGAATTATGTTCTTAGGATTTATCCTTATAAACCTCTTTAAAAAGA
AATGTTATGTCTGCATAGACACGACATGAAATTATGAACAGAAAATTTAACTATTTAAGATCAAGACTTG
ACATATAACATTTCTAATGAACATTAAACCTGAGGTAGGCCCACTTGCAAAAATGTAACTGCTATCACTC
ACTTTATACATCATTGTGTAACTTGTACACACAAAAATAGTGAAGCAATGTGGCATGGAATGCAGGTCCC
ATTCATTCAAAGTTATTAAAGCACTTTCTTAAAGTGCATTACTACTGAGCTAAGACCAGCTAGTTGCTCA
TACAACATACTACAAGTAGTGTCATCCTAATTTGGATAAAAAAAATGTCCATTTTATACATGGAAAAGTA
CTCATTAGATCCCCCATTGTTTGTATTACGGTATTTCGTGAACACAAGAGGTAAATGACCTACAGAGCTG
CTGTTGTGTTAGATTGAAAACACAACACAGGATCATGGAGGCATCCATCATTATGACGCATTCTGCCACT
TGTAACTCTGCACAGACTTTTTGAAAAGTTTAATTGAGTCTTGGCGTTGTCGCAGAAAAATACGAAAAAT
TCTGTGTTAAAATTTGCAAATAAAAATTCCAGTTTTATAGGAAATCGCCATGGCCTTGTTCTTTAACCAG
TTAAGCTTCCCCTTCTTTCACTCTCAAGTTGCAAGAAGCAAGTGTAGCAATGTGCACGCGACAGCCGGGT
GTGTGACGCTGGACCAATCAGAGCACAGAGCTCCGAAAGTTTACCTTTTATGGCTAGAGCCGGGTATGTG
CCGTCATATAAAAGAGCGCGCCCAGCTTTTCAGCCTCACTTTGAGCTCCTCCACACGCAGCTAGTGCGGA
ATATCATCTGCTTGTAACCCATTCTCTTAAGTCGACAACCCCCCAAACCCAAGGTGAGTTGGTTTTACAG
TTTTTAAGCGTTTAATTATAGTTTCTATCTATTAATGTTAAGTAAAATGTGTAAATGGATAAATATGATT
TGATGAAGTCTTTAGACAGTTCATAACGGTCTCTTTGTAGTTATCTACTAGGTTTGATTTATAAGTGGTG
GTTCTTTTGATAATCTATGTTACATTTAATAAATATTGGCTGTATCTTAACTTTTTTGTAGCGTTAGTGG
ATGTGGCAGGTGAGAATGTCGGTAATTTAACGTGACCAGTCGTAGGCACGACATTGAACATTGAATAGGC
CGGTGTGAAATGGGTGTTAAGTCTTAATATAAAGTTGTGTTCTGGCTAATCTCTCTTTAACAGCCATAAA
TGTGATTTTTAACTACAGTTTTGAGGGTGCTGGTGAGCATGTTGCACACTTGATGGATAGCCGGCATGGG
AAGTTCTTTGTGCAGGCAGTGCTGCAGCAGGGTGTGACCTACTTTAGCTAGCCGGCTAACCAGCTCTCAT
CTGATGTAACGTAAACCCCATCAATCTAACATCGGCTCATTCGTGCTTTATAAGATCGAAGATCTTGTTA
TTAGTAACGGGTATTGGCATTTAGTTTTAACTTGGTTAATTTTCTTTTTGTTATGTGTTCTATTTAAATG
TAGCCTGCAGCCCCCTCTGTCTTTAATGAAGCTGAAGATTAACGTTAACGTTAGTGAAGTGTTGTATCCG
CTATGAAAGATTTGAATTTTAGAGGTGTGGTCCACTTTAATAACGGCTGCGGAGTTCTCTGGCTGCACTT
CAGCCGCTGTGACTGTCGAAGCAGAGCCCATCAGTTTTTCAGGATCTCGGTGATTTTTGAGGCTAGACTA
TGAACTGAACCGACTGAGAGTGACCGTCCAGAAATGCTTTAGTGTGAAGTCTCCGCTCACGAGGAGTCCG
TGGACTGACTGCAGATCTGTGACGCAGTAACACCCGGCGGCAGACACCCGTTGAAATGCGGTTGTGTAAT
TGATCGCAGGCGAGGGTGGAAGAGGATGTGAAACTTCATTTGTGTAAAATTTAGGGAGTGGTCCTGGTGT
GATGAATGTCGAAATCTGTTCCTTTTTACTGAGCCCTACGACTCTGGCTGAGTGCCACACCGCCGGCAGC
CGCAAAGCGGCTCAAACCATTGCCTTTTATGGTAATAATGAGAGAATGCAGAGGGACTTCCTTTGTCTGG
CATATCTGAGGCGCGCGCTGTCACTAGCGCCCACCAGCGGTCAGACTGTAGAATGCAGAGCAAAACAGGA
AGTTGACTCCAGATGGTCACATGCTTGCTGAAACGCCTCTCCCTGGCAGCAGTGCAATTCTAACAGTTTC
CCTTTCTTTTACAGTTCAGCCATCCTAGGCCTATTTAGGTGACACTATAGAAGAGTACAAGCTACTTGTT
CTTTTTGCAGGATCCGCCACCATGACTAGCTCGAGATAACTTCGTATAGTATACCTTATACGAAGTTATC
GAGCTCATAACTTCGTATAGGATACTTTATACGAAGTTATAACGTCGAGATAACTTCGTATAGCATACAT
TATACGAAGTTATACCGGCAGATCTCGCCACCATGGTGAGTGTGATTAAACCAGAGATGAAGATGAAGTA
CTTCATGGACGGCTCCGTCAATGGGCATGAGTTCACAGTTGAAGGTGAAGGCACAGGCAAACCTTACGAG
GGACATCAAGAGATGACACTACGCGTCACAATGGCCAAGGGCGGGCCAATGCCTTTCTCGTTTGACTTAG
TGTCACACACGTTCTGTTACGGCCACAGACCTTTTACTAAATATCCAGAAGAGATACCAGACTATTTCAA
ACAAGCATTTCCTGAAGGCCTGTCATGGGAAAGGTCGTTGCAGTTCGTGGGCTGGGAGGCCTCCTCCGAG
CGGATGTACCCCGAGGACGGCGCCCTGAAGGGCGAGATCAAGCAGAGGCTGAAGCTGAAGGACGGCGGCC
ACTACGACGCTGAGGTCAAGACCACCTACAAGGCCAAGAAGCCCGTGCAGCTGCCCGGCGCCTACAACGT
CAACATCAAGTTGGACATCACCTCCCACAACGAGGACTACACCATCGTGGAACAGTACGAACGCGCCGAG
GGCCGCCACTCCACCGGCGGCATGGACGAGCTGTACAAGTAAACACGTGCGGCCGCGACTCTAGATCATA
ATCAGCCATACCACATTTGTAGAGGTTTTACTTGCTTTAAAAAACCTCCCACACCTCCCCCTGAACCTGA
AACATAAAATGAATGCAATTGTTGTTGTTAACTTGTTTATTGCAGCTTATAATGGTTACAAATAAAGCAA
TAGCATCACAAATTTCACAAATAAAGCATTTTTTTCACTGCATTCTAGTTGTGGTTTGTCCAAACTCATC
AATGTATCTTAAGGCGTAAATTGTAAGCGTTAATGCTCCGAGGGCCGCCACCACCTGTTCCTGTAGGAAT
TGGCCGCGACTCTAGGATCTAGGATAACTTCGTATAGGATACTTTATACGAAGTTATTGATCAATTCACA
GCCACCATGCCAGAGCCAGCGAAGTCTGCTCCCGCCCCGAAAAAGGGCTCCAAGAAGGCGGTGACTAAGG
CGCAGAAGAAAGGCGGCAAGAAGCGCAAGCGCAGCCGCAAGGAGAGCTATTCCATCTATGTGTACAAGGT
TCTGAAGCAGGTCCACCCTGACACCGGCATTTCGTCCAAGGCCATGGGCATCATGAATTCGTTTGTGAAC
GACATTTTCGAGCGCATCGCAGGTGAGGCTTCCCGCCTGGCGCATTACAACAAGCGCTCGACCATCACCT
CCAGGGAGATCCAGACGGCCGTGCGCCTGCTGCTGCCTGGGGAGTTGGCCAAGCACGCCGTGTCCGAGGG
TACTAAGGCCATCACCAAGTACACCAGCGCTGGAGCGCCAGCTGGAGGTGCAGGTGCAGCAATGGTGTCT
AAGGGCGAGGAGCTGTTTACAGGCGTGGTGCCAATCCTCGTGGAGCTCGATGGCGATGTGAACGGCCATA
AGTTCTCTGTGAGCGGCGAGGGCGAGGGCGATGCGACATACGGCAAGCTGACACTGAAGTTTATCTGCAC
AACGGGCAAGCTGCCAGTGCCTTGGCCTACACTGGTGACAACGTTCGGCTACGGCCTCATGTGCTTCGCA
CGCTACCCGGACCATATGAAGCAGCACGACTTCTTCAAAAGCGCAATGCCTGAGGGCTATGTGCAAGAGC
GCACAATCTTCTTTAAGGATGACGGCAATTACAAGACACGCGCAGAGGTGAAATTTGAGGGCGATACACT
CGTGAATCGCATCGAGCTGAAGGGCATCGACTTCAAGGAGGACGGCAATATCCTCGGCCATAAGCTGGAG
TACAATTACAACTCTCATAACGTGTATATCATGGCAGATAAACAGAAGAATGGCATCAAGGTGAACTTCA
AGATCCGCCATAATATCGAGGATGGCAGCGTGCAGCTCGCAGACCATTACCAACAGAATACACCAATCGG
CGACGGCCCAGTGCTGCTCCCTGACAATCATTACCTGAGCTACCAGTCTAAACTCAGCAAGGACCCTAAT
GAAAAGCGCGACCACATGGTGCTCCTGGAGTTCGTGACAGCAGCGGGCATCACACTGGGCATGGATGAGC
TCTATGCAGCAGCATGATAAATGGTCCTGCTGGAGTTCGTGACCGCCGCCGGGATCACTCTCGGCATGGA
CGAGCTGTACAAGTAAAGCGGCCGCGACTCTAGATCATAATCAGCCATACCACATTTGTAGAGGTTTTAC
TTGCTTTAAAAAACCTCCCACACCTCCCCCTGAACCTGAAACATAAAATGAATGCAATTGTTGTTGTTAA
CTTGTTTATTGCAGCTTATAATGGTTACAAATAAAGCAATAGCATCACAAATTTCACAAATAAAGCATTT
TTTTCACTGCATTCTAGTTGTGGTTTGTCCAAACTCATCAATGTATCTTAACGCGCGATTCGAGATAACT
TCGTATAGCATACATTATACGAAGTTATACCGGAATTGTCGCGATCGCCGAATTATCCCGGGTTTAAACG
CATGCAGATCTAATACTCAAGTACAATTTTAATGGAGTACTTTTTTACTTTTACTCAAGTAAGATTCTAG
CCAGATACTTTTACTTTTAATTGAGTAAAATTTTCCCTAAGTACTTGTACTTTCACTTGAGTAAAATTTT
TGAGTACTTTTTACACCTCTGTCAAGAACCATATGCCGGTACCCAATTCGCCCTATAGGCGTATTACGCG
CGCTCACTGGCCGTCGTTTTACAACGTCGTGACTGGGAAAACCCTGGCGTTACCCAACTTAATCGCCTTG
CAGCACATCCCCCTTTCGCCAGCTGGCGTAATAGCGAAGAGGCCCGCACCGATCGCCCTTCCCAACAGTT
GCGCAGCCTGAATGGCGAATGGG
[124 nt withheld, positions 7444-7567]
C
[91 nt withheld, positions 7569-7659]
A
[49 nt withheld, positions 7661-7709]
CCTTTGACGTTGGAGTCCACGTTCTTT
[37 nt withheld, positions 7737-7773]
ACCCTATCTCGGTCTATTCTTTTGATTTATAAGGGATTTTGCCGATTTCGGCCTATTGGTTAAAAAATGA
GCTGATTTAACAAAAATTTAACGCGAATTTTAACAAAATATTAACGCTTACAATTTAGGTGGCACTTTTC
GGGGAAATGTGCGCGGAACCCCTATTTGTTTATTTTTCTAAATACATTCAAATATGTATCCGCTCATGAG
ACAATAACCCTGATAAATGCTTCAATAATATTGAAAAAGGAAGAGTATGAGTATTCAACATTTCCGTGTC
GCCCTTATTCCCTTTTTTGCGGCATTTTGCCTTCCTGTTTTTGCTCACCCAGAAACGCTGGTGAAAGTAA
AAGATGCTGAAGATCAGTTGGGTGCACGAGTGGGTTACATCGAACTGGATCTCAACAGCGGTAAGATCCT
TGAGAGTTTTCGCCCCGAAGAACGTTTTCCAATGATGAGCACTTTTAAAGTTCTGCTATGTGGCGCGGTA
TTATCCCGTATTGACGCCGGGCAAGAGCAACTCGGTCGCCGCATACACTATTCTCAGAATGACTTGGTTG
AGTACTCACCAGTCACAGAAAAGCATCTTACGGATGGCATGACAGTAAGAGAATTATGCAGTGCTGCCAT
AACCATGAGTGATAACACTGCGGCCAACTTACTTCTGACAACGATCGGAGGACCGAAGGAGCTAACCGCT
TTTTTGCACAACATGGGGGATCATGTAACTCGCCTTGATCGTTGGGAACCGGAGCTGAATGAAGCCATAC
CAAACGACGAGCGTGACACCACGATGCCTGTAGCAATGGCAACAACGTTGCGCAAACTATTAACTGGCGA
ACTACTTACTCTAGCTTCCCGGCAACAATTAATAGACTGGATGGAGGCGGATAAAGTTGCAGGACCACTT
CTGCGCTCGGCCCTTCCGGCTGGCT
Features (pLannotate 1.2.2; 28 found; start..end, strand, type, name):
    353..941     +  rep_origin     ori: high-copy-number ColE1/pMB1/pBR322/pUC origin of replication
   1124..1216    +  CDS            lacI (fragment): lac repressor; lacI; The lac repressor binds to the lac operator to inhibit transcription in E. coli. This inhibition can be relieved by adding lactose or isopropyl-β-D-thiogalactopyranoside (IPTG).
   1229..1250    +  protein_bind   CAP binding site: CAP binding activates transcription in the presence of cAMP. E. coli catabolite activator protein
   1265..1295    +  promoter       lac promoter: promoter for the E. coli lac operon
   1303..1319    +  protein_bind   lac operator: The lac repressor binds to the lac operator to inhibit transcription in E. coli. This inhibition can be relieved by adding lactose or isopropyl-β-D-thiogalactopyranoside (IPTG). lac repressor encoded by lacI
   1364..1382    +  promoter       T3 promoter: promoter for bacteriophage T3 RNA polymerase
   1395..1416    +  misc_feature   MCS (fragment): pBluescript multiple cloning site
   2830..2854    +  promoter       chicken β-actin promoter (fragment): contains a 21-bp deletion relative to the standard chicken β-actin promoter
   4373..4391    +  promoter       SP6 promoter: promoter for bacteriophage SP6 RNA polymerase
   4446..4479    +  protein_bind   loxN: Cre-mediated recombination occurs in the 8-bp core sequence (GTATACCT). loxN sites are compatible with each other, but incompatible with loxP or lox2272 sites. Cre recombinase
   4487..4520    +  protein_bind   lox2272: Cre-mediated recombination occurs in the 8-bp core sequence (GGATACTT). lox2272 sites are compatible with each other, but incompatible with loxP or loxN sites (Lee and Saito, 1988). Cre recombinase
   4530..4563    +  protein_bind   loxP: Cre-mediated recombination occurs in the 8-bp core sequence (GCATACAT). Cre recombinase
   4583..4877    +  CDS            Kusabira-Orange (fragment): Kusabira-Orange fluorescent protein (Karasawa et al., 2004)
   4878..5152    +  CDS            Slow-FT (fragment): blue-to-red fluorescent timer derivative of mCherry (Subach et al., 2009) mammalian codon-optimized
   5174..5257    +  CDS            large T antigen (fragment): large T antigen from SV40 (simian virus 40)
   5280..5401    +  polyA_signal   SV40 poly(A) signal: SV40 polyadenylation signal
   5425..5455    +  CDS            dTomato (fragment): dimeric variant of DsRed fluorescent protein (Shaner et al., 2004) mammalian codon-optimized
   5484..5517    +  protein_bind   lox2272: Cre-mediated recombination occurs in the 8-bp core sequence (GGATACTT). lox2272 sites are compatible with each other, but incompatible with loxP or loxN sites (Lee and Saito, 1988). Cre recombinase
   5537..5911    +  CDS            H2B: human histone H2B; HIST1H2BJ
   5942..6655    +  CDS            mCitrine: mCitrine is a basic (constitutively fluorescent) yellow fluorescent protein published in 2001, derived from Aequorea victoria.
   6671..6733    +  CDS            VC155 (fragment): C-terminal fragment of mVenus for use in bimolecular fluorescence complementation (BiFC) (Kodama and Hu, 2010)
   6753..6836    +  CDS            large T antigen (fragment): large T antigen from SV40 (simian virus 40)
   6859..6980    +  polyA_signal   SV40 poly(A) signal: SV40 polyadenylation signal
   6995..7028    +  protein_bind   loxP: Cre-mediated recombination occurs in the 8-bp core sequence (GCATACAT). Cre recombinase
   7284..7439    +  CDS            lacZα (fragment): LacZα fragment of β-galactosidase; lacZ fragment
   7444..7872    +  rep_origin     f1 ori (sequence partly withheld): f1 bacteriophage origin of replication; arrow indicates direction of (+) strand synthesis
   7925..8029    +  promoter       AmpR promoter: bla
   8030..182     +  CDS            AmpR (across the origin): β-lactamase; bla; confers resistance to ampicillin, carbenicillin, and related antibiotics
