[The description below was written by a language model from this plasmid's Addgene catalogue record and pLannotate feature annotations shown in this document.]
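Description:
pMTB-Multibow-hY is a zebrafish transgenesis plasmid from the Multibow set, built on the pMTB backbone. According to the depositor, this backbone carries Tol2 sites for transposon-mediated genomic insertion, although these sites are not annotated in the feature table. The bacterial portion is pBluescript-like, with a ColE1/pUC-type origin, an f1 origin, lac promoter/operator and lacZα remnants, T3 and SP6 phage promoters, and an ampicillin resistance gene for selection. The origin is annotated as a high-copy type, but the catalogue lists the plasmid as low copy. The depositor also warns that the repeated lox sites make it prone to recombination in E. coli, which lowers yields and complicates sequencing.

The payload is nuclear citrine, made by fusing human histone H2B to the N terminus of mCitrine and followed by an SV40 polyadenylation signal. Expression is driven by the Bactin2 (β-actin) promoter named in the catalogue, which the annotation detects only as a short actin promoter match. Between the promoter and the reporter lie tandem loxN, lox2272 and loxP sites, then a spacer assembled from non-functional fragments of orange/red fluorescent protein genes with its own SV40 poly(A), which should act as a stop cassette. A second lox2272 site precedes H2B-citrine and a second loxP follows it; only one loxN is annotated. Because the lox variants are mutually incompatible, Cre can excise the stop cassette through the lox2272 pair, switching the reporter permanently on. Alternatively, it can delete both stop and reporter through the loxP pair, leaving it permanently off. Used with sibling constructs encoding other colours and localisations, this stochastic binary outcome produces heritable spectral barcodes for cell and lineage tracing in zebrafish.
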