Addgene plasmid #60995: pMTB-Multibow-hY
Purpose: Part of Multibow set of constructs--each FP gene is initially not expressed and then adopts a permanent ON or OFF status upon Cre-mediated recombination. Encodes nuclear citrine
Depositing lab: Sean Megason. Depositing organization: Harvard Medical School. Publication: Multibow: digital spectral barcodes for cell tracing. Xiong F, Obholzer ND, Noche RR, Megason SG. PLoS One. 2015 May 26;10(5):e0127822. doi: 10.1371/journal.pone.0127822. eCollection 2015. PONE-D-14-56414 PubMed 26010570.
Backbone
  Vector backbone: pMTB
  Vector type: Zebrafish
Growth in bacteria
  Bacterial resistance: Ampicillin, 100 μg/mL
  Growth temperature: 37°C
  Growth strain: Stbl3
  Copy number: Low Copy
Gene/Insert
  Gene/Insert name: citrine
  Species: Synthetic
  Promoter: Bactin2
  Tag / fusion protein: histone 2B tag (N terminal on insert)
  Cloning method: Gibson Cloning
  Sequencing primers: 5′ SP6; 3′ CAGCAGGACCATTTATCATGCTGCTGC
Terms and licenses: Academic/Nonprofit Terms; Industry Terms: Not Available to Industry
Depositor comments: Multibow constructs contain repetitive loxP sites that make these constructs prone to recombination. The constructs display a few issues with bacterial stability and sequencing that need to be considered when amplifying, storing and using them. First, in our hands Multibow constructs have displayed instability in E.coli cultures and had low yield in Maxi/Midi-preps. Mini-prep is recommended to harvest Multibow constructs. For transformation, we have had success with 5-alpha F'Iq cells (NEB). Second, the sequencing of Multibow constructs may run into problems of low quality/inaccurate reads. A problematic trace file does not necessarily mean the construct is wrong or the sample has mixed sequences. Third, before using the constructs harvested from mini-prep for injections, we recommend a further purification step using DNA purification kits such as MinElute PCR purification kit (Qiagen). All Multibow constructs share a backbone of pMTB vector (AMP resistance) containing the tol2 sites for transgenic insertion and the loxP recombination sites. To validate the variable region, we recommend sequencing with this specific primer: 5'-CAGCAGGACCATTTATCATGCTGCTGC-3', which recognizes the end of the variable region. The Sp6 primer may not provide enough reading length to reach the variable region.
How to cite: pMTB-Multibow-hY was a gift from Sean Megason (Addgene plasmid # 60995 ; http://n2t.net/addgene:60995 ; RRID:Addgene_60995)
