>Addgene plasmid #60995 | pMTB-Multibow-hY | addgene partial sequence | sequence record 102727 | pMTBF2 5'-tttagggagtggtcctggtg-3'
TGTTCCTTTTTACTGAGCCCTACGACTCTGGCTGAGTGCCACACCGCCGGCAGCCGCAAAGCGGCTCAAA
CCATTGCCTTTTATGGTAATAATGAGAGAATGCAGAGGGACTTCCTTTGTCTGGCATATCTGAGGCGCGC
GCTGTCACTAGCGCCCACCAGCGGTCAGACTGTAGAATGCAGAGCAAAACAGGAAGTTGACTCCAGATGG
TCACATGCTTGCTGAAACNCCTCTCCCTGGCAGCAGTGCAATTCTAACAGTTTCCCTTTCTTTTACAGTT
CGCCATCCTAGGCCTATTTAGGTGACACTATAGAAGAGTACAAGCTACTTGTTCTTTTTGCAGGATCCGC
CACCATGACTAGCTCGAGATAACTTCGTATAGTATACCTTATACGAAGTTATCGAGCTCATAACTTCGTA
TAGGATACTTTATACGAAGTTATAACTCGAGATAACTTCGTATAGCATACATTATACGAAGTTATACCGG
CAGATCTCGCCACCATGGTGAGTGTGATTAAACCAGAGATGAAGATGAAGTACTTC
