>Addgene plasmid #60995 | pMTB-Multibow-hY | addgene partial sequence | sequence record 102728 | Multibow-Rev 5'-CAGCAGGACCATTTATCATGCTGCTGC-3'
CCCAGTGTGATGCCCGCTGCTGTCACGAACTCCAGGAGCACCATGTGGTCGCGCTTTTCATTAGGGTCCT
TGCTGAGTTTAGACTGGTAGCTCAGGTAATGATTGTCAGGGAGCAGCACTGGGCCGTCGCCGATTGGTGT
ATTCTGTTGGTAATGGTCTGCGAGCTGCACGCTGCCATCCTCGATATTATGGCGGATCTTGAAGTTCACC
TTGATGCCATTCTTCTGTTTATCTGCCATGATATACACGTTATGAGAGTTGTAATTGTACTCCAGCTTAT
GGCCGAGGATATTGCCGTCCTCCTTGAAGTCGATGCCCTTCAGCTCGATGCGATTCACGAGTGTATCGCC
CTCAAATTTCACCTCTGCGCGTGTCTTGTAATTGCCGTCATCCTTAAAGAAGATTGTGCGCTCTTGCACA
TAGCCCTCAGGCATTGCGCTTTTGAAGAAGTCGTGCTGCTTCATATGGTCCGGGTAGCG
