>Addgene plasmid #60995 | pMTB-Multibow-hY | addgene partial sequence | sequence record 103805 | Multibow-fwd 5'-gccaccacctgttcctgtag-3'
GGATCTAGGATAACTTCGTATAGGATACTTTATACGAAGTTATTGATCAATTCACAGCCACCATGCCAGA
GCCAGCGAAGTCTGCTCCCGCCCCGAAAAAGGGCTCCAAGAAGGCGGTGACTAAGGCGCAGAAGAAAGGC
GGCAAGAAGCGCAAGCGCAGCCGCAAGGAGAGCTATTCCATCTATGTGTACAAGGTTCTGAAGCAGGTCC
ACCCTGACACCGGCATTTCGTCCAAGGCCATGGGCATCATGAATTCGTTTGTGAACGACATTTTCGAGCG
CATCGCAGGTGAGGCTTCCCGCCTGGCGCATTACAACAAGCGCTCGACCATCACCTCCAGGGAGATCCAG
ACGGCCGTGCGCCTGCTGCTGCCTGGGGAGTTGGCCAAGCACGCCGTGTCCGAGGGTACTAAGGCCATCA
CCAAGTACACCAGCGCTGGAGCGCCAGCTGGAGGTGCAGGTGCAGCAATGGTGTCTAAGGGCGAGGAGCT
GTTTACAGGCGTGGTGCCAATCCTCGTGGAGCTCGATGGCGATGTGAACGGCCATAA
